Addgene plasmid #19385: pCM5.48
Depositing lab: Geraldine Seydoux. Depositing organization: Johns Hopkins University and School of Medicine. Publication: 3' UTRs are the primary regulators of gene expression in the C. elegans germline. Merritt C, Rasoloson D, Ko D, Seydoux G. Curr Biol. 2008 Oct 14;18(19):1476-82. doi: 10.1016/j.cub.2008.08.013. Epub 2008 Sep 25. PubMed 18818082.
Backbone
  Vector backbone: pDONRP2RP3
  Backbone size w/o insert (bp): 2641
  Vector type: Worm Expression
Growth in bacteria
  Bacterial resistance: Kanamycin, 50 μg/mL
  Growth temperature: 37°C
  Growth strain: DH5alpha
  Growth instructions: DH5alpha
  Copy number: Unknown
Gene/Insert
  Gene/Insert name: mex-5 3'utr in pDONRP2RP3
  Species: C. elegans (nematode)
  Insert size (bp): 596
  GenBank ID: NM_070165
  Entrez Gene: mex-5 (a.k.a. CELE_W02A2.7)
  Cloning method: Gateway Cloning; 5′ cloning site attP2R (destroyed during cloning); 3′ cloning site attP3 (destroyed during cloning)
  Sequencing primers: 5′ M13Forward
Terms and licenses: Academic/Nonprofit Terms; Industry Terms: Not Available to Industry
How to cite: pCM5.48 was a gift from Geraldine Seydoux (Addgene plasmid # 19385 ; http://n2t.net/addgene:19385 ; RRID:Addgene_19385)
