[The description below was written by a language model from this plasmid's Addgene catalogue record and pLannotate feature annotations shown in this document.]
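Description:
pCM5.48 is a MultiSite Gateway entry clone that carries the 3′ UTR of the C. elegans gene mex-5 in the pDONRP2RP3 donor backbone. It is catalogued as a worm expression vector, but it has no worm promoter or coding sequence of its own. It serves instead as a modular "third position" element to be recombined into a complete transgene. The 596 bp insert was introduced by a BP reaction, which destroyed the original attP2R and attP3 sites. The feature table accordingly shows Gateway recombination sites flanking the insert region: an attR2 site on one side and, on the other, an attL-type site annotated as an attL1 fragment overlapping an attB3 core. That pattern is what would be expected for an attL3 site in a P2R-P3 entry clone. The insert itself, which lies between these sites, is not annotated in the table.

The rest of the 3,235 nt plasmid is standard donor-vector backbone. It contains a high-copy ColE1/pUC-type origin for propagation in E. coli and a kanamycin resistance gene (aph(3′)-Ia) for selection. The rrnB T1 and T2 terminators lie upstream of the cloning region and insulate it from read-through transcription. A T7 promoter sits next to the cassette, and the short lacI and lacZα fragments are vector remnants.

In an LR reaction, this clone would be combined with a promoter entry clone, a coding-sequence or reporter entry clone, and a destination vector, placing the mex-5 3′ UTR downstream of the chosen open reading frame. The associated publication concerns 3′ UTRs as the main regulators of gene expression in the C. elegans germline, so the construct is suited to testing how the mex-5 3′ UTR shapes germline expression patterns.
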