Features (pLannotate 1.2.2; 10 found; start..end, strand, type, name):
    121..213     +  CDS            lacI (fragment): lac repressor; lacI; The lac repressor binds to the lac operator to inhibit transcription in E. coli. This inhibition can be relieved by adding lactose or isopropyl-β-D-thiogalactopyranoside (IPTG).
    268..295     -  terminator     rrnB T2 terminator: transcription terminator T2 from the E. coli rrnB gene
    427..470     +  terminator     rrnB T1 terminator: Escherichia coli rrnB; transcription terminator T1 from the E. coli rrnB gene
    517..553     -  CDS            lacZα (fragment): LacZα fragment of β-galactosidase; lacZ fragment
    624..747     -  protein_bind   attR2: mutant version of attR; recombination site for the Gateway® LR reaction LR Clonase™
   1344..1364    -  protein_bind   attB3: mutant version of attB; core recombination site for the Gateway® BP reaction BP Clonase™
   1355..1440    -  protein_bind   attL1 (fragment): mutant version of attL; recombination site for the Gateway® LR reaction LR Clonase™
   1477..1495    -  promoter       T7 promoter: promoter for bacteriophage T7 RNA polymerase
   1629..2438    +  CDS            KanR: aminoglycoside phosphotransferase; aph(3')-Ia; confers resistance to kanamycin in bacteria or G418 (Geneticin®) in eukaryotes
   2585..3173    +  rep_origin     ori: high-copy-number ColE1/pMB1/pBR322/pUC origin of replication
>Addgene plasmid #19385 | pCM5.48 | depositor full sequence | sequence record 9038 | Author sequence
CTTTCCTGCGTTATCCCCTGATTCTGTGGATAACCGTATTACCGCCTTTGAGTGAGCTGATACCGCTCGC
CGCAGCCGAACGACCGAGCGCAGCGAGTCAGTGAGCGAGGAAGCGGAAGAGCGCCCAATACGCAAACCGC
CTCTCCCCGCGCGTTGGCCGATTCATTAATGCAGCTGGCACGACAGGTTTCCCGACTGGAAAGCGGGCAG
TGAGCGCAACGCAATTAATACGCGTACCGCTAGCCAGGAAGAGTTTGTAGAAACGCAAAAAGGCCATCCG
TCAGGATGGCCTTCTGCTTAGTTTGATGCCTGGCAGTTTATGGCGGGCGTCCTGCCCGCCACCCTCCGGG
CCGTTGCTTCACAACGTTCAAATCCGCTCCCGGCGGATTTGTCCTACTCAGGAGAGCGTTCACCGACAAA
CAACAGATAAAACGAAAGGCCCAGTCTTCCGACTGAGCCTTTCGTTTTATTTGATGCCTGGCAGTTCCCT
ACTCTCGCGTTAACGCTAGCATGGATGTTTTCCCAGTCACGACGTTGTAAAACGACGGCCAGTCTTAAGC
TCGGGCCCTGCAGCTCTAGAGCTCGAATTCTACAGGTCACTAATACCATCTAAGTAGTTGATTCATAGTG
ACTGCATATGTTGTGTTTTACAGTATTATGTAGTCTGTTTTTTATGCAAAATCTAATTTAATATATTGAT
ATTTATATCATTTTACGTTTCTCGTTCAACTTTCTTGTACAAAGTGGGATAGGTTGTATGTTACCACACG
AAATTGCTTTTTCATGTACTATTGTCTGTACATACCGCCCTCTCTTTTTCCTCTACACAACTTTTTTTTA
CAAATTCATTCAAGCTTTGACCACCCAATCACACAAACCTCTAATCAAAATCATCTAAATTTTCATACTC
TACTAATTTCGAAGTAATCAGGTCTCAGCTTTTCAACAACATTTTTACCAGCTTTCTTGTGCCTTTTTAC
CCGATTTTCCCACATAGCAAAATTTATCTTTATCCGGATTTTATTCCCAATATGTTTTTTTTATCAAATC
CCACCCCAATTGTTTACCATTTCACCATTCCTGGCCCCAAATCACTTTGTGAGTCCACCCAACATAATCT
AATATAGAATGTTGACATCCAGCCTCCTCCCACCTCTTACCCTCAAATACTATCTAGCATGTCGGCCCTT
GATCGGCTGACAATATATATAGTTTATTTTTCTTTCCCCTTCCTCAATTTTTCCATCTCCCCACCGCCCA
AAGAGTTCTTCCATAGAGATTGTTCAAACTCCAATAAATGGTGCAAAGATTATACATAATTGACGGATGG
TTTTTTATGGAATCAACTTTATTATACAAAGTTGGCATTATAAAAAAGCATTGCTTATCAATTTGTTGCA
ACGAACAGGTCACTATCAGTCAAAATAAAATCATTATTTGGAGCTCCATGGTAGCGTTAACGCGGCCGCG
ATATCCCCTATAGTGAGTCGTATTACATGGTCATAGCTGTTTCCTGGCAGCTCTGGCCCGTGTCTCAAAA
TCTCTGATGTTACATTGCACAAGATAAAAATATATCATCATGAACAATAAAACTGTCTGCTTACATAAAC
AGTAATACAAGGGGTGTTATGAGCCATATTCAACGGGAAACGTCGAGGCCGCGATTAAATTCCAACATGG
ATGCTGATTTATATGGGTATAAATGGGCTCGCGATAATGTCGGGCAATCAGGTGCGACAATCTATCGCTT
GTATGGGAAGCCCGATGCGCCAGAGTTGTTTCTGAAACATGGCAAAGGTAGCGTTGCCAATGATGTTACA
GATGAGATGGTCAGACTAAACTGGCTGACGGAATTTATGCCTCTTCCGACCATCAAGCATTTTATCCGTA
CTCCTGATGATGCATGGTTACTCACCACTGCGATCCCCGGAAAAACAGCATTCCAGGTATTAGAAGAATA
TCCTGATTCAGGTGAAAATATTGTTGATGCGCTGGCAGTGTTCCTGCGCCGGTTGCATTCGATTCCTGTT
TGTAATTGTCCTTTTAACAGCGATCGCGTATTTCGTCTCGCTCAGGCGCAATCACGAATGAATAACGGTT
TGGTTGATGCGAGTGATTTTGATGACGAGCGTAATGGCTGGCCTGTTGAACAAGTCTGGAAAGAAATGCA
TAAACTTTTGCCATTCTCACCGGATTCAGTCGTCACTCATGGTGATTTCTCACTTGATAACCTTATTTTT
GACGAGGGGAAATTAATAGGTTGTATTGATGTTGGACGAGTCGGAATCGCAGACCGATACCAGGATCTTG
CCATCCTATGGAACTGCCTCGGTGAGTTTTCTCCTTCATTACAGAAACGGCTTTTTCAAAAATATGGTAT
TGATAATCCTGATATGAATAAATTGCAGTTTCATTTGATGCTCGATGAGTTTTTCTAATCAGAATTGGTT
AATTGGTTGTAACACTGGCAGAGCATTACGCTGACTTGACGGGACGGCGCAAGCTCATGACCAAAATCCC
TTAACGTGAGTTACGCGTCGTTCCACTGAGCGTCAGACCCCGTAGAAAAGATCAAAGGATCTTCTTGAGA
TCCTTTTTTTCTGCGCGTAATCTGCTGCTTGCAAACAAAAAAACCACCGCTACCAGCGGTGGTTTGTTTG
CCGGATCAAGAGCTACCAACTCTTTTTCCGAAGGTAACTGGCTTCAGCAGAGCGCAGATACCAAATACTG
TCCTTCTAGTGTAGCCGTAGTTAGGCCACCACTTCAAGAACTCTGTAGCACCGCCTACATACCTCGCTCT
GCTAATCCTGTTACCAGTGGCTGCTGCCAGTGGCGATAAGTCGTGTCTTACCGGGTTGGACTCAAGACGA
TAGTTACCGGATAAGGCGCAGCGGTCGGGCTGAACGGGGGGTTCGTGCACACAGCCCAGCTTGGAGCGAA
CGACCTACACCGAACTGAGATACCTACAGCGTGAGCATTGAGAAAGCGCCACGCTTCCCGAAGGGAGAAA
GGCGGACAGGTATCCGGTAAGCGGCAGGGTCGGAACAGGAGAGCGCACGAGGGAGCTTCCAGGGGGAAAC
GCCTGGTATCTTTATAGTCCTGTCGGGTTTCGCCACCTCTGACTTGAGCGTCGATTTTTGTGATGCTCGT
CAGGGGGGCGGAGCCTATGGAAAAACGCCAGCAACGCGGCCTTTTTACGGTTCCTGGCCTTTTGCTGGCC
TTTTGCTCACATGTT
