>Addgene plasmid #19385 | pCM5.48 | addgene partial sequence | sequence record 25192 | M13Forward
NNNNNNNNNTCTNGAGCTCGATTCTACAGGTCACTAATACCATCTAAGTAGTTGGTTCATAGTGACTGCA
TATGTTGTGTTTTACAGTATTATGTAGTCTGTTTTTTATGCAAAATCTAATTTAATATATTGATATTTAT
ATCATTTTACGTTTCTCGTTCAACTTTCTTGTACAAAGTGGGATAGGTTGTATGTTACCACACGAAATTG
CTTTTTCATGTACTATTGTCTGTACATACCGCCCTCTCTTTTTCCTCTACACAACTTTTTTTTACAAATT
CATTCAAGCTTTGACCACCCAATCACACAAACCTCTAATCAAAATCATCTAAATTTTCATACTCTACTAA
TTTCGAAGTAATCAGGTCTCAGCTTTTCAACAACATTTTTACCAGCTTTCTTGTGCCTTTTTACCCGATT
TTCCCACATAGCAAAATTTATCTTTATCCGGATTTTATTCCCAATATGTTTTTTTTATCAAATCCCACCC
CAATTGTTTACCATTTCACCATTCCTGGCCCCAAATCACTTTGTGAGTCCACCCAACATAATCTAATATA
GAATGTTGACATCCAGCCTCCTCCCACCTCTTACCCTCAAATACTATCTAGCATGTCGGCCCTTGATCGG
CTGACAATATATATAGTTTATTTTTCTTTCCCCTTCCTCAATTTTTCCATCTCCCCACCGCCCAAAGAGT
TCTTCCATAGAGATTGTTCAAACTCCAATNNTGGTGCNNNNNNNNNNNANNNNNATTGACGGNNNGGTTT
TTTANGNANNNNNNNNTTTNANTNNNNCNAANNTTGGGCATTATAAAAAGCATTGCTTANNANTTGTNNN
NNNNNAANAGGN
